Addgene plasmid #77009: PDK1 gRNA (BRDN0001147975)
Purpose: 3rd generation lentiviral gRNA plasmid targeting human PDK1
Depositing lab: John Doench & David Root. Depositing organization: Broad Institute. Publication: Optimized sgRNA design to maximize activity and minimize off-target effects of CRISPR-Cas9. Doench JG, Fusi N, Sullender M, Hegde M, Vaimberg EW, Donovan KF, Smith I, Tothova Z, Wilen C, Orchard R, Virgin HW, Listgarten J, Root DE. Nat Biotechnol. 2016 Jan 18. doi: 10.1038/nbt.3437. PubMed 26780180.
Backbone
  Vector backbone: lentiGuide-Puro
  Backbone manufacturer: Zhang Lab (Addgene plasmid # 52963)
  Vector type: Mammalian Expression, Lentiviral, CRISPR
  Selectable markers: Puromycin
Growth in bacteria
  Bacterial resistance: Ampicillin, 100 μg/mL
  Growth temperature: 37°C
  Growth strain: DH5alpha
  Copy number: High Copy
Gene/Insert
  Gene/Insert name: PDK1 (alt names: PDK1; NM_001278549.1)
  gRNA/shRNA sequence: TTGCCGCAGAAACATAAATG
  Species: H. sapiens (human)
  Entrez Gene: PDK1
  Promoter: hU6
  Cloning method: Unknown
  Sequencing primers: 5′ U6-F; 3′ pS2-R
Terms and licenses: Academic/Nonprofit Terms; Industry Terms: Not Available to Industry
Depositor comments: The gRNA was designed to target the following Genbank reference sequence(s): NM_001278549.1,NM_002610.4. Note that this plasmid does NOT contain Cas9. It should be used in conjunction with lentiCas9-Blast (Addgene #52962) or otherwise with cell lines already expressing Cas9. Browse the full kinome gRNA library at http://www.addgene.org/pooled-library/broadgpp-human-kinome/ or visit http://www.broadinstitute.org/rnai/public/ for detailed protocols and information.
How to cite: PDK1 gRNA (BRDN0001147975) was a gift from John Doench & David Root (Addgene plasmid # 77009 ; http://n2t.net/addgene:77009 ; RRID:Addgene_77009)
