[The description below was written by a language model from this plasmid's Addgene catalogue record and pLannotate feature annotations shown in this document.]
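Description:
PDK1 gRNA (BRDN0001147975) is a third-generation lentiviral CRISPR guide plasmid built on the lentiGuide-Puro backbone, carrying a single guide RNA directed against human PDK1. The guide was designed against two PDK1 reference transcripts and belongs to a human kinome gRNA collection. The 8.3 kb plasmid is maintained in E. coli at high copy through a ColE1/pUC-type origin with ampicillin resistance (β-lactamase). It also retains an f1 origin, an SV40 origin and leftover lac, T7 and T3 cloning-vector elements that play no part in its function.

The viral transfer cassette begins with an RSV promoter fused to a truncated HIV-1 5' LTR, which makes genomic RNA production in packaging cells Tat-independent. This is followed by the Ψ packaging signal with a partial gag segment, the Rev response element for Rev-dependent nuclear export, and a cPPT/CTS. It ends in a ΔU3 self-inactivating 3' LTR with a downstream SV40 polyadenylation signal.

Within this unit, a human U6 RNA polymerase III promoter drives the PDK1-specific spacer joined to the Streptococcus pyogenes Cas9 guide scaffold. A separate EF-1α core promoter with its intron A expresses puromycin N-acetyltransferase for selecting transduced mammalian cells, and a WPRE enhances expression of that transcript.

The plasmid does not encode Cas9, so it must be used with a separate Cas9 vector such as lentiCas9-Blast or in cells that already express Cas9. Its typical use is packaging into lentivirus, transduction, puromycin selection and Cas9-mediated disruption of PDK1 for loss-of-function studies.
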