Features (pLannotate 1.2.2; 29 found; start..end, strand, type, name):
     14..80      +  CDS            small t antigen (fragment): SV40 (simian virus 40) small t antigen
    106..317     +  promoter       EF-1α core promoter: core promoter for human elongation factor EF-1α
    318..1256    +  intron         EF-1α intron A: intron upstream of the start codon of human EF-1α
   1278..1877    +  CDS            PuroR (fragment): puromycin N-acetyltransferase; pac from Streptomyces; confers resistance to puromycin
   1893..2481    +  misc_feature   WPRE: woodchuck hepatitis virus posttranscriptional regulatory element
   2532..2551    +  misc_feature   cPPT/CTS (fragment): central polypurine tract and central termination sequence of HIV-1
   2553..2786    +  LTR            3' LTR (ΔU3): self-inactivating 3' long terminal repeat (LTR) from HIV-1
   2864..2985    +  polyA_signal   SV40 poly(A) signal: SV40 polyadenylation signal
   3025..3160    +  rep_origin     SV40 ori: SV40 origin of replication
   3181..3199    -  promoter       T7 promoter: promoter for bacteriophage T7 RNA polymerase
   3207..3362    +  CDS            lacZα (fragment): LacZα fragment of β-galactosidase; lacZ fragment
   3367..3795    +  rep_origin     f1 ori (sequence partly withheld): f1 bacteriophage origin of replication; arrow indicates direction of (+) strand synthesis
   3848..3952    +  promoter       AmpR promoter: bla
   3953..4813    +  CDS            AmpR: β-lactamase; bla; confers resistance to ampicillin, carbenicillin, and related antibiotics
   4984..5572    +  rep_origin     ori: high-copy-number ColE1/pMB1/pBR322/pUC origin of replication
   5755..5847    +  CDS            lacI (fragment): lac repressor; lacI; The lac repressor binds to the lac operator to inhibit transcription in E. coli. This inhibition can be relieved by adding lactose or isopropyl-β-D-thiogalactopyranoside (IPTG).
   5860..5881    +  protein_bind   CAP binding site: CAP binding activates transcription in the presence of cAMP. E. coli catabolite activator protein
   5896..5926    +  promoter       lac promoter: promoter for the E. coli lac operon
   5934..5950    +  protein_bind   lac operator: The lac repressor binds to the lac operator to inhibit transcription in E. coli. This inhibition can be relieved by adding lactose or isopropyl-β-D-thiogalactopyranoside (IPTG). lac repressor encoded by lacI
   5995..6013    +  promoter       T3 promoter: promoter for bacteriophage T3 RNA polymerase
   6041..6267    +  promoter       RSV promoter: Rous sarcoma virus enhancer/promoter
   6268..6448    +  LTR            5' LTR (truncated): truncated 5' long terminal repeat (LTR) from HIV-1
   6495..6620    +  misc_feature   HIV-1 Ψ: packaging signal of human immunodeficiency virus type 1
   6604..6967    +  CDS            HIV-1 gag (fragment): gag protein from human immunodeficiency virus 1; gag
   7113..7346    +  misc_feature   RRE: The Rev response element (RRE) of HIV-1 allows for Rev-dependent mRNA export from the nucleus to the cytoplasm.
   7723..7749    +  CDS            Rev (fragment): human immunodeficiency virus 1 (HIV-1) Rev protein; rev; enhances nuclear export of unspliced and incompletely spliced viral mRNAs
   7753..7993    +  promoter       U6 promoter: RNA polymerase III promoter for human U6 snRNA
   8023..8098    +  misc_RNA       gRNA scaffold: guide RNA scaffold for the Streptococcus pyogenes CRISPR/Cas9 system
   8154..8271    +  misc_feature   cPPT/CTS: central polypurine tract and central termination sequence of HIV-1
>Addgene plasmid #77009 | PDK1 gRNA (BRDN0001147975) | addgene full sequence | sequence record 186938 | Addgene Assembled Sequence
CCCGGGTGCAAAGATGGATAAAGTTTTAAACAGAGAGGAATCTTTGCAGCTAATGGACCTTCTAGGTCTT
GAAAGGAGTGGGAATTGGCTCCGGTGCCCGTCAGTGGGCAGAGCGCACATCGCCCACAGTCCCCGAGAAG
TTGGGGGGAGGGGTCGGCAATTGATCCGGTGCCTAGAGAAGGTGGCGCGGGGTAAACTGGGAAAGTGATG
TCGTGTACTGGCTCCGCCTTTTTCCCGAGGGTGGGGGAGAACCGTATATAAGTGCAGTAGTCGCCGTGAA
CGTTCTTTTTCGCAACGGGTTTGCCGCCAGAACACAGGTAAGTGCCGTGTGTGGTTCCCGCGGGCCTGGC
CTCTTTACGGGTTATGGCCCTTGCGTGCCTTGAATTACTTCCACCTGGCTGCAGTACGTGATTCTTGATC
CCGAGCTTCGGGTTGGAAGTGGGTGGGAGAGTTCGAGGCCTTGCGCTTAAGGAGCCCCTTCGCCTCGTGC
TTGAGTTGAGGCCTGGCCTGGGCGCTGGGGCCGCCGCGTGCGAATCTGGTGGCACCTTCGCGCCTGTCTC
GCTGCTTTCGATAAGTCTCTAGCCATTTAAAATTTTTGATGACCTGCTGCGACGCTTTTTTTCTGGCAAG
ATAGTCTTGTAAATGCGGGCCAAGATCTGCACACTGGTATTTCGGTTTTTGGGGCCGCGGGCGGCGACGG
GGCCCGTGCGTCCCAGCGCACATGTTCGGCGAGGCGGGGCCTGCGAGCGCGGCCACCGAGAATCGGACGG
GGGTAGTCTCAAGCTGGCCGGCCTGCTCTGGTGCCTGGCCTCGCGCCGCCGTGTATCGCCCCGCCCTGGG
CGGCAAGGCTGGCCCGGTCGGCACCAGTTGCGTGAGCGGAAAGATGGCCGCTTCCCGGCCCTGCTGCAGG
GAGCTCAAAATGGAGGACGCGGCGCTCGGGAGAGCGGGCGGGTGAGTCACCCACACAAAGGAAAAGGGCC
TTTCCGTCCTCAGCCGTCGCTTCATGTGACTCCACGGAGTACCGGGCGCCGTCCAGGCACCTCGATTAGT
TCTCGAGCTTTTGGAGTACGTCGTCTTTAGGTTGGGGGGAGGGGTTTTATGCGATGGAGTTTCCCCACAC
TGAGTGGGTGGAGACTGAAGTTAGGCCAGCTTGGCACTTGATGTAATTCTCCTTGGAATTTGCCCTTTTT
GAGTTTGGATCTTGGTTCATTCTCAAGCCTCAGACAGTGGTTCAAAGTTTTTTTCTTCCATTTCAGGTGT
CGTGACGTACGGCCACCATGACCGAGTACAAGCCCACGGTGCGCCTCGCCACCCGCGACGACGTCCCCAG
GGCCGTACGCACCCTCGCCGCCGCGTTCGCCGACTACCCCGCCACGCGCCACACCGTCGATCCGGACCGC
CACATCGAGCGGGTCACCGAGCTGCAAGAACTCTTCCTCACGCGCGTCGGGCTCGACATCGGCAAGGTGT
GGGTCGCGGACGACGGCGCCGCCGTGGCGGTCTGGACCACGCCGGAGAGCGTCGAAGCGGGGGCGGTGTT
CGCCGAGATCGGCCCGCGCATGGCCGAGTTGAGCGGTTCCCGGCTGGCCGCGCAGCAACAGATGGAAGGC
CTCCTGGCGCCGCACCGGCCCAAGGAGCCCGCGTGGTTCCTGGCCACCGTCGGAGTCTCGCCCGACCACC
AGGGCAAGGGTCTGGGCAGCGCCGTCGTGCTCCCCGGAGTGGAGGCGGCCGAGCGCGCCGGGGTGCCCGC
CTTCCTGGAGACCTCCGCGCCCCGCAACCTCCCCTTCTACGAGCGGCTCGGCTTCACCGTCACCGCCGAC
GTCGAGGTGCCCGAAGGACCGCGCACCTGGTGCATGACCCGCAAGCCCGGTGCCTGAACGCGTTAAGTCG
ACAATCAACCTCTGGATTACAAAATTTGTGAAAGATTGACTGGTATTCTTAACTATGTTGCTCCTTTTAC
GCTATGTGGATACGCTGCTTTAATGCCTTTGTATCATGCTATTGCTTCCCGTATGGCTTTCATTTTCTCC
TCCTTGTATAAATCCTGGTTGCTGTCTCTTTATGAGGAGTTGTGGCCCGTTGTCAGGCAACGTGGCGTGG
TGTGCACTGTGTTTGCTGACGCAACCCCCACTGGTTGGGGCATTGCCACCACCTGTCAGCTCCTTTCCGG
GACTTTCGCTTTCCCCCTCCCTATTGCCACGGCGGAACTCATCGCCGCCTGCCTTGCCCGCTGCTGGACA
GGGGCTCGGCTGTTGGGCACTGACAATTCCGTGGTGTTGTCGGGGAAATCATCGTCCTTTCCTTGGCTGC
TCGCCTGTGTTGCCACCTGGATTCTGCGCGGGACGTCCTTCTGCTACGTCCCTTCGGCCCTCAATCCAGC
GGACCTTCCTTCCCGCGGCCTGCTGCCGGCTCTGCGGCCTCTTCCGCGTCTTCGCCTTCGCCCTCAGACG
AGTCGGATCTCCCTTTGGGCCGCCTCCCCGCGTCGACTTTAAGACCAATGACTTACAAGGCAGCTGTAGA
TCTTAGCCACTTTTTAAAAGAAAAGGGGGGACTGGAAGGGCTAATTCACTCCCAACGAAGACAAGATCTG
CTTTTTGCTTGTACTGGGTCTCTCTGGTTAGACCAGATCTGAGCCTGGGAGCTCTCTGGCTAACTAGGGA
ACCCACTGCTTAAGCCTCAATAAAGCTTGCCTTGAGTGCTTCAAGTAGTGTGTGCCCGTCTGTTGTGTGA
CTCTGGTAACTAGAGATCCCTCAGACCCTTTTAGTCAGTGTGGAAAATCTCTAGCAGTACGTATAGTAGT
TCATGTCATCTTATTATTCAGTATTTATAACTTGCAAAGAAATGAATATCAGAGAGTGAGAGGAACTTGT
TTATTGCAGCTTATAATGGTTACAAATAAAGCAATAGCATCACAAATTTCACAAATAAAGCATTTTTTTC
ACTGCATTCTAGTTGTGGTTTGTCCAAACTCATCAATGTATCTTATCATGTCTGGCTCTAGCTATCCCGC
CCCTAACTCCGCCCATCCCGCCCCTAACTCCGCCCAGTTCCGCCCATTCTCCGCCCCATGGCTGACTAAT
TTTTTTTATTTATGCAGAGGCCGAGGCCGCCTCGGCCTCTGAGCTATTCCAGAAGTAGTGAGGAGGCTTT
TTTGGAGGCCTAGGGACGTACCCAATTCGCCCTATAGTGAGTCGTATTACGCGCGCTCACTGGCCGTCGT
TTTACAACGTCGTGACTGGGAAAACCCTGGCGTTACCCAACTTAATCGCCTTGCAGCACATCCCCCTTTC
GCCAGCTGGCGTAATAGCGAAGAGGCCCGCACCGATCGCCCTTCCCAACAGTTGCGCAGCCTGAATGGCG
AATGGG
[124 nt withheld, positions 3367-3490]
C
[91 nt withheld, positions 3492-3582]
A
[49 nt withheld, positions 3584-3632]
CCTTTGACGTTGGAGTCCACGTTCTTT
[37 nt withheld, positions 3660-3696]
ACCCTATCTCGGTCTATTCTTTTGATTTATAAGGGATTTTGCCGATTTCGGCCTATTGGTTAAAAAATGA
GCTGATTTAACAAAAATTTAACGCGAATTTTAACAAAATATTAACGCTTACAATTTAGGTGGCACTTTTC
GGGGAAATGTGCGCGGAACCCCTATTTGTTTATTTTTCTAAATACATTCAAATATGTATCCGCTCATGAG
ACAATAACCCTGATAAATGCTTCAATAATATTGAAAAAGGAAGAGTATGAGTATTCAACATTTCCGTGTC
GCCCTTATTCCCTTTTTTGCGGCATTTTGCCTTCCTGTTTTTGCTCACCCAGAAACGCTGGTGAAAGTAA
AAGATGCTGAAGATCAGTTGGGTGCACGAGTGGGTTACATCGAACTGGATCTCAACAGCGGTAAGATCCT
TGAGAGTTTTCGCCCCGAAGAACGTTTTCCAATGATGAGCACTTTTAAAGTTCTGCTATGTGGCGCGGTA
TTATCCCGTATTGACGCCGGGCAAGAGCAACTCGGTCGCCGCATACACTATTCTCAGAATGACTTGGTTG
AGTACTCACCAGTCACAGAAAAGCATCTTACGGATGGCATGACAGTAAGAGAATTATGCAGTGCTGCCAT
AACCATGAGTGATAACACTGCGGCCAACTTACTTCTGACAACGATCGGAGGACCGAAGGAGCTAACCGCT
TTTTTGCACAACATGGGGGATCATGTAACTCGCCTTGATCGTTGGGAACCGGAGCTGAATGAAGCCATAC
CAAACGACGAGCGTGACACCACGATGCCTGTAGCAATGGCAACAACGTTGCGCAAACTATTAACTGGCGA
ACTACTTACTCTAGCTTCCCGGCAACAATTAATAGACTGGATGGAGGCGGATAAAGTTGCAGGACCACTT
CTGCGCTCGGCCCTTCCGGCTGGCTGGTTTATTGCTGATAAATCTGGAGCCGGTGAGCGTGGGTCTCGCG
GTATCATTGCAGCACTGGGGCCAGATGGTAAGCCCTCCCGTATCGTAGTTATCTACACGACGGGGAGTCA
GGCAACTATGGATGAACGAAATAGACAGATCGCTGAGATAGGTGCCTCACTGATTAAGCATTGGTAACTG
TCAGACCAAGTTTACTCATATATACTTTAGATTGATTTAAAACTTCATTTTTAATTTAAAAGGATCTAGG
TGAAGATCCTTTTTGATAATCTCATGACCAAAATCCCTTAACGTGAGTTTTCGTTCCACTGAGCGTCAGA
CCCCGTAGAAAAGATCAAAGGATCTTCTTGAGATCCTTTTTTTCTGCGCGTAATCTGCTGCTTGCAAACA
AAAAAACCACCGCTACCAGCGGTGGTTTGTTTGCCGGATCAAGAGCTACCAACTCTTTTTCCGAAGGTAA
CTGGCTTCAGCAGAGCGCAGATACCAAATACTGTTCTTCTAGTGTAGCCGTAGTTAGGCCACCACTTCAA
GAACTCTGTAGCACCGCCTACATACCTCGCTCTGCTAATCCTGTTACCAGTGGCTGCTGCCAGTGGCGAT
AAGTCGTGTCTTACCGGGTTGGACTCAAGACGATAGTTACCGGATAAGGCGCAGCGGTCGGGCTGAACGG
GGGGTTCGTGCACACAGCCCAGCTTGGAGCGAACGACCTACACCGAACTGAGATACCTACAGCGTGAGCT
ATGAGAAAGCGCCACGCTTCCCGAAGGGAGAAAGGCGGACAGGTATCCGGTAAGCGGCAGGGTCGGAACA
GGAGAGCGCACGAGGGAGCTTCCAGGGGGAAACGCCTGGTATCTTTATAGTCCTGTCGGGTTTCGCCACC
TCTGACTTGAGCGTCGATTTTTGTGATGCTCGTCAGGGGGGCGGAGCCTATGGAAAAACGCCAGCAACGC
GGCCTTTTTACGGTTCCTGGCCTTTTGCTGGCCTTTTGCTCACATGTTCTTTCCTGCGTTATCCCCTGAT
TCTGTGGATAACCGTATTACCGCCTTTGAGTGAGCTGATACCGCTCGCCGCAGCCGAACGACCGAGCGCA
GCGAGTCAGTGAGCGAGGAAGCGGAAGAGCGCCCAATACGCAAACCGCCTCTCCCCGCGCGTTGGCCGAT
TCATTAATGCAGCTGGCACGACAGGTTTCCCGACTGGAAAGCGGGCAGTGAGCGCAACGCAATTAATGTG
AGTTAGCTCACTCATTAGGCACCCCAGGCTTTACACTTTATGCTTCCGGCTCGTATGTTGTGTGGAATTG
TGAGCGGATAACAATTTCACACAGGAAACAGCTATGACCATGATTACGCCAAGCGCGCAATTAACCCTCA
CTAAAGGGAACAAAAGCTGGAGCTGCAAGCTTAATGTAGTCTTATGCAATACTCTTGTAGTCTTGCAACA
TGGTAACGATGAGTTAGCAACATGCCTTACAAGGAGAGAAAAAGCACCGTGCATGCCGATTGGTGGAAGT
AAGGTGGTACGATCGTGCCTTATTAGGAAGGCAACAGACGGGTCTGACATGGATTGGACGAACCACTGAA
TTGCCGCATTGCAGAGATATTGTATTTAAGTGCCTAGCTCGATACATAAACGGGTCTCTCTGGTTAGACC
AGATCTGAGCCTGGGAGCTCTCTGGCTAACTAGGGAACCCACTGCTTAAGCCTCAATAAAGCTTGCCTTG
AGTGCTTCAAGTAGTGTGTGCCCGTCTGTTGTGTGACTCTGGTAACTAGAGATCCCTCAGACCCTTTTAG
TCAGTGTGGAAAATCTCTAGCAGTGGCGCCCGAACAGGGACTTGAAAGCGAAAGGGAAACCAGAGGAGCT
CTCTCGACGCAGGACTCGGCTTGCTGAAGCGCGCACGGCAAGAGGCGAGGGGCGGCGACTGGTGAGTACG
CCAAAAATTTTGACTAGCGGAGGCTAGAAGGAGAGAGATGGGTGCGAGAGCGTCAGTATTAAGCGGGGGA
GAATTAGATCGCGATGGGAAAAAATTCGGTTAAGGCCAGGGGGAAAGAAAAAATATAAATTAAAACATAT
AGTATGGGCAAGCAGGGAGCTAGAACGATTCGCAGTTAATCCTGGCCTGTTAGAAACATCAGAAGGCTGT
AGACAAATACTGGGACAGCTACAACCATCCCTTCAGACAGGATCAGAAGAACTTAGATCATTATATAATA
CAGTAGCAACCCTCTATTGTGTGCATCAAAGGATAGAGATAAAAGACACCAAGGAAGCTTTAGACAAGAT
AGAGGAAGAGCAAAACAAAAGTAAGACCACCGCACAGCAAGCGGCCGCTGATCTTCAGACCTGGAGGAGG
AGATATGAGGGACAATTGGAGAAGTGAATTATATAAATATAAAGTAGTAAAAATTGAACCATTAGGAGTA
GCACCCACCAAGGCAAAGAGAAGAGTGGTGCAGAGAGAAAAAAGAGCAGTGGGAATAGGAGCTTTGTTCC
TTGGGTTCTTGGGAGCAGCAGGAAGCACTATGGGCGCAGCGTCAATGACGCTGACGGTACAGGCCAGACA
ATTATTGTCTGGTATAGTGCAGCAGCAGAACAATTTGCTGAGGGCTATTGAGGCGCAACAGCATCTGTTG
CAACTCACAGTCTGGGGCATCAAGCAGCTCCAGGCAAGAATCCTGGCTGTGGAAAGATACCTAAAGGATC
AACAGCTCCTGGGGATTTGGGGTTGCTCTGGAAAACTCATTTGCACCACTGCTGTGCCTTGGAATGCTAG
TTGGAGTAATAAATCTCTGGAACAGATTTGGAATCACACGACCTGGATGGAGTGGGACAGAGAAATTAAC
AATTACACAAGCTTAATACACTCCTTAATTGAAGAATCGCAAAACCAGCAAGAAAAGAATGAACAAGAAT
TATTGGAATTAGATAAATGGGCAAGTTTGTGGAATTGGTTTAACATAACAAATTGGCTGTGGTATATAAA
ATTATTCATAATGATAGTAGGAGGCTTGGTAGGTTTAAGAATAGTTTTTGCTGTACTTTCTATAGTGAAT
AGAGTTAGGCAGGGATATTCACCATTATCGTTTCAGACCCACCTCCCAACCCCGAGGGGACCCAGAGAGG
GCCTATTTCCCATGATTCCTTCATATTTGCATATACGATACAAGGCTGTTAGAGAGATAATTAGAATTAA
TTTGACTGTAAACACAAAGATATTAGTACAAAATACGTGACGTAGAAAGTAATAATTTCTTGGGTAGTTT
GCAGTTTTAAAATTATGTTTTAAAATGGACTATCATATGCTTACCGTAACTTGAAAGTATTTCGATTTCT
TGGCTTTATATATCTTGTGGAAAGGACGAAACACCGTTGCCGCAGAAACATAAATGGTTTTAGAGCTAGA
AATAGCAAGTTAAAATAAGGCTAGTCCGTTATCAACTTGAAAAAGTGGCACCGAGTCGGTGCTTTTTTAA
GCTTGGCGTAACTAGATCTTGAGACAAATGGCAGTATTCATCCACAATTTTAAAAGAAAAGGGGGGATTG
GGGGGTACAGTGCAGGGGAAAGAATAGTAGACATAATAGCAACAGACATACAAACTAAAGAATTACAAAA
ACAAATTACAAAAATTCAAAATTTTCGGGTTTATTACAGGGACAGCAGAGATCCACTTTGGCGCCGGCTC
GAGGGGG
