>Addgene plasmid #77009 | PDK1 gRNA (BRDN0001147975) | depositor partial sequence | sequence record 144469 | Target Sequence
TTGCCGCAGAAACATAAATG
