>Addgene plasmid #77009 | PDK1 gRNA (BRDN0001147975) | addgene partial sequence | sequence record 186937 | hU6-F
TAGAAAGTAATAATTTCTTGGGTAGTTTGCAGTTTTAAAATTATGTTTTAAAATGGACTATCATATGCTT
ACCGTAACTTGAAAGTATTTCGATTTCTTGGCTTTATATATCTTGTGGAAAGGACGAAACACCGTTGCCG
CAGAAACATAAATGGTTTTAGAGCTAGAAATAGCAAGTTAAAATAAGGCTAGTCCGTTATCAACTTGAAA
AAGTGGCACCGAGTCGGTGCTTTTTTAAGCTTGGCGTAACTAGATCTTGAGACAAATGGCAGTATTCATC
CACAATTTTAAAAGAAAAGGGGGGATTGGGGGGTACAGTGCAGGGGAAAGAATAGTAGACATAATAGCAA
CAGACATACAAACTAAAGAATTACAAAAACAAATTACAAAAATTCAAAATTTTCGGGTTTATTACAGGGA
CAGCAGAGATCCACTTTGGCGCCGGCTCGAGGGGGCCCGGGTGCAAAGATGGATAAAGTTTTAAACAGAG
AGGAATCTTTGCAGCTAATGGACCTTCTAGGTCTTGAAAGGAGTGGGAATTGGCTCCGGTGCCCGTCAGT
GGGCAGAGCG
